>Addgene plasmid #216780 | pLVX-Flag-Polb(TM/DM)-C-Hygro | addgene full sequence | sequence record 497419 | Addgene NGS Result
TGGAAGGGCTAATTCACTCCCAAAGAAGACAAGATATCCTTGATCTGTGGATCTACCACACACAAGGCTA
CTTCCCTGATTAGCAGAACTACACACCAGGGCCAGGGGTCAGATATCCACTGACCTTTGGATGGTGCTAC
AAGCTAGTACCAGTTGAGCCAGATAAGGTAGAAGAGGCCAATAAAGGAGAGAACACCAGCTTGTTACACC
CTGTGAGCCTGCATGGGATGGATGACCCGGAGAGAGAAGTGTTAGAGTGGAGGTTTGACAGCCGCCTAGC
ATTTCATCACGTGGCCCGAGAGCTGCATCCGGAGTACTTCAAGAACTGCTGATATCGAGCTTGCTACAAG
GGACTTTCCGCTGGGGACTTTCCAGGGAGGCGTGGCCTGGGCGGGACTGGGGAGTGGCGAGCCCTCAGAT
CCTGCATATAAGCAGCTGCTTTTTGCCTGTACTGGGTCTCTCTGGTTAGACCAGATCTGAGCCTGGGAGC
TCTCTGGCTAACTAGGGAACCCACTGCTTAAGCCTCAATAAAGCTTGCCTTGAGTGCTTCAAGTAGTGTG
TGCCCGTCTGTTGTGTGACTCTGGTAACTAGAGATCCCTCAGACCCTTTTAGTCAGTGTGGAAAATCTCT
AGCAGTGGCGCCCGAACAGGGACTTGAAAGCGAAAGGGAAACCAGAGGAGCTCTCTCGACGCAGGACTCG
GCTTGCTGAAGCGCGCACGGCAAGAGGCGAGGGGCGGCGACTGGTGAGTACGCCAAAAATTTTGACTAGC
GGAGGCTAGAAGGAGAGAGATGGGTGCGAGAGCGTCAGTATTAAGCGGGGGAGAATTAGATCGCGATGGG
AAAAAATTCGGTTAAGGCCAGGGGGAAAGAAAAAATATAAATTAAAACATATAGTATGGGCAAGCAGGGA
GCTAGAACGATTCGCAGTTAATCCTGGCCTGTTAGAAACATCAGAAGGCTGTAGACAAATACTGGGACAG
CTACAACCATCCCTTCAGACAGGATCAGAAGAACTTAGATCATTATATAATACAGTAGCAACCCTCTATT
GTGTGCATCAAAGGATAGAGATAAAAGACACCAAGGAAGCTTTAGACAAGATAGAGGAAGAGCAAAACAA
AAGTAAGACCACCGCACAGCAAGCGGCCGGCCGCTGATCTTCAGACCTGGAGGAGGAGATATGAGGGACA
ATTGGAGAAGTGAATTATATAAATATAAAGTAGTAAAAATTGAACCATTAGGAGTAGCACCCACCAAGGC
AAAGAGAAGAGTGGTGCAGAGAGAAAAAAGAGCAGTGGGAATAGGAGCTTTGTTCCTTGGGTTCTTGGGA
GCAGCAGGAAGCACTATGGGCGCAGCGTCAATGACGCTGACGGTACAGGCCAGACAATTATTGTCTGGTA
TAGTGCAGCAGCAGAACAATTTGCTGAGGGCTATTGAGGCGCAACAGCATCTGTTGCAACTCACAGTCTG
GGGCATCAAGCAGCTCCAGGCAAGAATCCTGGCTGTGGAAAGATACCTAAAGGATCAACAGCTCCTGGGG
ATTTGGGGTTGCTCTGGAAAACTCATTTGCACCACTGCTGTGCCTTGGAATGCTAGTTGGAGTAATAAAT
CTCTGGAACAGATTTGGAATCACACGACCTGGATGGAGTGGGACAGAGAAATTAACAATTACACAAGCTT
AATACACTCCTTAATTGAAGAATCGCAAAACCAGCAAGAAAAGAATGAACAAGAATTATTGGAATTAGAT
AAATGGGCAAGTTTGTGGAATTGGTTTAACATAACAAATTGGCTGTGGTATATAAAATTATTCATAATGA
TAGTAGGAGGCTTGGTAGGTTTAAGAATAGTTTTTGCTGTACTTTCTATAGTGAATAGAGTTAGGCAGGG
ATATTCACCATTATCGTTTCAGACCCACCTCCCAACCCCGAGGGGACCCGACAGGCCCGAAGGAATAGAA
GAAGAAGGTGGAGAGAGAGACAGAGACAGATCCATTCGATTAGTGAACGGATCTCGACGGTATCGCCTTT
AAAAGAAAAGGGGGGATTGGGGGGTACAGTGCAGGGGAAAGAATAGTAGACATAATAGCAACAGACATAC
AAACTAAAGAATTACAAAAACAAATTACAAAAATTCAAAATTTTCGGGTTTATTACAGGGACAGCAGAGA
TCCAGTTTATCGATAAGCTTGGGAGTTCCGCGTTACATAACTTACGGTAAATGGCCCGCCTGGCTGACCG
CCCAACGACCCCCGCCCATTGACGTCAATAATGACGTATGTTCCCATAGTAACGCCAATAGGGACTTTCC
ATTGACGTCAATGGGTGGAGTATTTACGGTAAACTGCCCACTTGGCAGTACATCAAGTGTATCATATGCC
AAGTACGCCCCCTATTGACGTCAATGACGGTAAATGGCCCGCCTGGCATTATGCCCAGTACATGACCTTA
TGGGACTTTCCTACTTGGCAGTACATCTACGTATTAGTCATCGCTATTACCATGGTGATGCGGTTTTGGC
AGTACATCAATGGGCGTGGATAGCGGTTTGACTCACGGGGATTTCCAAGTCTCCACCCCATTGACGTCAA
TGGGAGTTTGTTTTGGCACCAAAATCAACGGGACTTTCCAAAATGTCGTAACAACTCCGCCCCATTGACG
CAAATGGGCGGTAGGCGTGTACGGTGGGAGGTCTATATAAGCAGAGCTCGTTTAGTGAACCGTCAGATCG
CCTGGAGACGCCATCCACGCTGTTTTGACCTCCATAGAAGACACCGACTCTACTAGAGGATCTATTTCCG
GTGAATTCCTCGAGACTAGATCAACAAGTTTGTACAAAAAAGCAGGCTCCGCGGCCGCCCCCTTCACCAT
GGACTACAAAGACGATGACGATAAAGGCAAATTACGTAAACTGGAAAAGATTCGGCAGGATGATACGAGT
TCATCCATCAATTTCCTGACTCGAGTTAGTGGCATTGGTCCATCTGCTGCAAGGAAGTTTGTAGATGAAG
GAATTAAAACACTAGAAGATCTCAGAAAAAATGAAGATAAATTGAACCATCATCAGCGAATTGGGCTGAA
ATATTTTGGGGACTTTGAAAAAAGAATTCCTCGTGAAGAGATGTTACAAATGCAAGATATTGTACTAAAT
GAAGTTAAAAAAGTGGATTCTGAATACATTGCTACAGTCTGTGGCAGTTTCAGAAGAGGTGCAGAGTCCA
GTGGTGACATGGATGTTCTCCTGACCCATCCCAGCTTCACTTCAGAATCAACCGCACAGCCAAAACTGTT
ACATCAGGTTGTGGAGCAGTTACAAAAGGTTCATTTTATCACAGATACCCTGTCAAAGGGTGAGACAAAG
TTCATGGGTGTTTGCCAGCTTCCCAGTGCAAATGATGAAAAAGAATATCCACACAGAAGAATTGATATCA
GGTTGATACCCAAAGATCAGTATTACTGTGGTGTTCTCTATTTCACTGGGAGTGATATTTTCAATAAGAA
TATGAGGGCTCATGCCCTAGAAAAGGGTTTCACAATCAATGAGTACACCATCCGTCCCCGGGGACGCACT
GGACGTGCAGGAGAACCCCTGCCAGTGGATAGTGAAAAAGACATCTTTGATTACATCCAGTGGAAATACC
GGGAACCCAAGGACCGGAGCGAATGAAAGGGTGGGCGCGCCGACCCAGCTTTCTTGTACAAAGTGGTTGA
TCTAGTTCTAGAGCGGCCGCGGATCCCGCCCCTCTCCCTCCCCCCCCCCTAACGTTACTGGCCGAAGCCG
CTTGGAATAAGGCCGGTGTGCGTTTGTCTATATGTTATTTTCCACCATATTGCCGTCTTTTGGCAATGTG
AGGGCCCGGAAACCTGGCCCTGTCTTCTTGACGAGCATTCCTAGGGGTCTTTCCCCTCTCGCCAAAGGAA
TGCAAGGTCTGTTGAATGTCGTGAAGGAAGCAGTTCCTCTGGAAGCTTCTTGAAGACAAACAACGTCTGT
AGCGACCCTTTGCAGGCAGCGGAACCCCCCACCTGGCGACAGGTGCCTCTGCGGCCAAAAGCCACGTGTA
TAAGATACACCTGCAAAGGCGGCACAACCCCAGTGCCACGTTGTGAGTTGGATAGTTGTGGAAAGAGTCA
AATGGCTCTCCTCAAGCGTATTCAACAAGGGGCTGAAGGATGCCCAGAAGGTACCCCATTGTATGGGATC
TGATCTGGGGCCTCGGTGCACATGCTTTACATGTGTTTAGTCGAGGTTAAAAAAACGTCTAGGCCCCCCG
AACCACGGGGACGTGGTTTTCCTTTGAAAAACACGATGATAAGCTTGCCACAACCCGTACCAAAGATGGA
TAGATCCGGAAAGCCTGAACTCACCGCGACGTCTGTCGAGAAGTTTCTGATCGAAAAGTTCGACAGCGTC
TCCGACCTGATGCAGCTCTCGGAGGGCGAAGAATCTCGTGCTTTCAGCTTCGATGTAGGAGGGCGTGGAT
ATGTCCTGCGGGTAAATAGCTGCGCCGATGGTTTCTACAAAGATCGTTATGTTTATCGGCACTTTGCATC
GGCCGCGCTCCCGATTCCGGAAGTGCTTGACATTGGGGAATTCAGCGAGAGCCTGACCTATTGCATCTCC
CGCCGTGCACAGGGTGTCACGTTGCAAGACCTGCCTGAAACCGAACTGCCCGCTGTTCTGCAGCCGGTCG
CGGAGGCCATGGATGCGATCGCTGCGGCCGATCTTAGCCAGACGAGCGGGTTCGGCCCATTCGGACCGCA
AGGAATCGGTCAATACACTACATGGCGTGATTTCATATGCGCGATTGCTGATCCCCATGTGTATCACTGG
CAAACTGTGATGGACGACACCGTCAGTGCGTCCGTCGCGCAGGCTCTCGATGAGCTGATGCTTTGGGCCG
AGGACTGCCCCGAAGTCCGGCACCTCGTGCACGCGGATTTCGGCTCCAACAATGTCCTGACGGACAATGG
CCGCATAACAGCGGTCATTGACTGGAGCGAGGCGATGTTCGGGGATTCCCAATACGAGGTCGCCAACATC
TTCTTCTGGAGGCCGTGGTTGGCTTGTATGGAGCAGCAGACGCGCTACTTCGAGCGGAGGCATCCGGAGC
TTGCAGGATCGCCGCGGCTCCGGGCGTATATGCTCCGCATTGGTCTTGACCAACTCTATCAGAGCTTGGT
TGACGGCAATTTCGATGATGCAGCTTGGGCGCAGGGTCGATGCGACGCAATCGTCCGATCCGGAGCCGGG
ACTGTCGGGCGTACACAAATCGCCCGCAGAAGCGCGGCCGTCTGGACCGATGGCTGTGTAGAAGTACTCG
CCGATAGTGGAAACCGACGCCCCAGCACTCGTCCGAGGGCAAAGGAATAGACGCGTCTGGAACAATCAAC
CTCTGGATTACAAAATTTGTGAAAGATTGACTGGTATTCTTAACTATGTTGCTCCTTTTACGCTATGTGG
ATACGCTGCTTTAATGCCTTTGTATCATGCTATTGCTTCCCGTATGGCTTTCATTTTCTCCTCCTTGTAT
AAATCCTGGTTGCTGTCTCTTTATGAGGAGTTGTGGCCCGTTGTCAGGCAACGTGGCGTGGTGTGCACTG
TGTTTGCTGACGCAACCCCCACTGGTTGGGGCATTGCCACCACCTGTCAGCTCCTTTCCGGGACTTTCGC
TTTCCCCCTCCCTATTGCCACGGCGGAACTCATCGCCGCCTGCCTTGCCCGCTGCTGGACAGGGGCTCGG
CTGTTGGGCACTGACAATTCCGTGGTGTTGTCGGGGAAGCTGACGTCCTTTCCATGGCTGCTCGCCTGTG
TTGCCACCTGGATTCTGCGCGGGACGTCCTTCTGCTACGTCCCTTCGGCCCTCAATCCAGCGGACCTTCC
TTCCCGCGGCCTGCTGCCGGCTCTGCGGCCTCTTCCGCGTCTTCGCCTTCGCCCTCAGACGAGTCGGATC
TCCCTTTGGGCCGCCTCCCCGCCTGGAATTAATTCTGCAGTCGAGACCTAGAAAAACATGGAGCAATCAC
AAGTAGCAATACAGCAGCTACCAATGCTGATTGTGCCTGGCTAGAAGCACAAGAGGAGGAGGAGGTGGGT
TTTCCAGTCACACCTCAGGTACCTTTAAGACCAATGACTTACAAGGCAGCTGTAGATCTTAGCCACTTTT
TAAAAGAAAAGAGGGGACTGGAAGGGCTAATTCACTCCCAACGAAGACAAGATATCCTTGATCTGTGGAT
CTACCACACACAAGGCTACTTCCCTGATTAGCAGAACTACACACCAGGGCCAGGGGTCAGATATCCACTG
ACCTTTGGATGGTGCTACAAGCTAGTACCAGTTGAGCCAGATAAGGTAGAAGAGGCCAATAAAGGAGAGA
ACACCAGCTTGTTACACCCTGTGAGCCTGCATGGGATGGATGACCCGGAGAGAGAAGTGTTAGAGTGGAG
GTTTGACAGCCGCCTAGCATTTCATCACGTGGCCCGAGAGCTGCATCCGGAGTACTTCAAGAACTGCTGA
TATCGAGCTTGCTACAAGGGACTTTCCGCTGGGGACTTTCCAGGGAGGCGTGGCCTGGGCGGGACTGGGG
AGTGGCGAGCCCTCAGATCCTGCATATAAGCAGCTGCTTTTTGCCTGTACTGGGTCTCTCTGGTTAGACC
AGATCTGAGCCTGGGAGCTCTCTGGCTAACTAGGGAACCCACTGCTTAAGCCTCAATAAAGCTTGCCTTG
AGTGCTTCAAGTAGTGTGTGCCCGTCTGTTGTGTGACTCTGGTAACTAGAGATCCCTCAGACCCTTTTAG
TCAGTGTGGAAAATCTCTAGCAGTAGTAGTTCATGTCATCTTATTATTCAGTATTTATAACTTGCAAAGA
AATGAATATCAGAGAGTGAGAGGCCTTGACATTGCTAGCGTTTACCGTCGACCTCTAGCTAGAGCTTGGC
GTAATCATGGTCATAGCTGTTTCCTGTGTGAAATTGTTATCCGCTCACAATTCCACACAACATACGAGCC
GGAAGCATAAAGTGTAAAGCCTGGGGTGCCTAATGAGTGAGCTAACTCACATTAATTGCGTTGCGCTCAC
TGCCCGCTTTCCAGTCGGGAAACCTGTCGTGCCAGCTGCATTAATGAATCGGCCAACGCGCGGGGAGAGG
CGGTTTGCGTATTGGGCGCTCTTCCGCTTCCTCGCTCACTGACTCGCTGCGCTCGGTCGTTCGGCTGCGG
CGAGCGGTATCAGCTCACTCAAAGGCGGTAATACGGTTATCCACAGAATCAGGGGATAACGCAGGAAAGA
ACATGTGAGCAAAAGGCCAGCAAAAGGCCAGGAACCGTAAAAAGGCCGCGTTGCTGGCGTTTTTCCATAG
GCTCCGCCCCCCTGACGAGCATCACAAAAATCGACGCTCAAGTCAGAGGTGGCGAAACCCGACAGGACTA
TAAAGATACCAGGCGTTTCCCCCTGGAAGCTCCCTCGTGCGCTCTCCTGTTCCGACCCTGCCGCTTACCG
GATACCTGTCCGCCTTTCTCCCTTCGGGAAGCGTGGCGCTTTCTCATAGCTCACGCTGTAGGTATCTCAG
TTCGGTGTAGGTCGTTCGCTCCAAGCTGGGCTGTGTGCACGAACCCCCCGTTCAGCCCGACCGCTGCGCC
TTATCCGGTAACTATCGTCTTGAGTCCAACCCGGTAAGACACGACTTATCGCCACTGGCAGCAGCCACTG
GTAACAGGATTAGCAGAGCGAGGTATGTAGGCGGTGCTACAGAGTTCTTGAAGTGGTGGCCTAACTACGG
CTACACTAGAAGAACAGTATTTGGTATCTGCGCTCTGCTGAAGCCAGTTACCTTCGGAAAAAGAGTTGGT
AGCTCTTGATCCGGCAAACAAACCACCGCTGGTAGCGGTGGTTTTTTTGTTTGCAAGCAGCAGATTACGC
GCAGAAAAAAAGGATCTCAAGAAGATCCTTTGATCTTTTCTACGGGGTCTGACGCTCAGTGGAACGAAAA
CTCACGTTAAGGGATTTTGGTCATGAGATTATCAAAAAGGATCTTCACCTAGATCCTTTTAAATTAAAAA
TGAAGTTTTAAATCAATCTAAAGTATATATGAGTAAACTTGGTCTGACAGTTACCAATGCTTAATCAGTG
AGGCACCTATCTCAGCGATCTGTCTATTTCGTTCATCCATAGTTGCCTGACTCCCCGTCGTGTAGATAAC
TACGATACGGGAGGGCTTACCATCTGGCCCCAGTGCTGCAATGATACCGCGAGACCCACGCTCACCGGCT
CCAGATTTATCAGCAATAAACCAGCCAGCCGGAAGGGCCGAGCGCAGAAGTGGTCCTGCAACTTTATCCG
CCTCCATCCAGTCTATTAATTGTTGCCGGGAAGCTAGAGTAAGTAGTTCGCCAGTTAATAGTTTGCGCAA
CGTTGTTGCCATTGCTACAGGCATCGTGGTGTCACGCTCGTCGTTTGGTATGGCTTCATTCAGCTCCGGT
TCCCAACGATCAAGGCGAGTTACATGATCCCCCATGTTGTGCAAAAAAGCGGTTAGCTCCTTCGGTCCTC
CGATCGTTGTCAGAAGTAAGTTGGCCGCAGTGTTATCACTCATGGTTATGGCAGCACTGCATAATTCTCT
TACTGTCATGCCATCCGTAAGATGCTTTTCTGTGACTGGTGAGTACTCAACCAAGTCATTCTGAGAATAG
TGTATGCGGCGACCGAGTTGCTCTTGCCCGGCGTCAATACGGGATAATACCGCGCCACATAGCAGAACTT
TAAAAGTGCTCATCATTGGAAAACGTTCTTCGGGGCGAAAACTCTCAAGGATCTTACCGCTGTTGAGATC
CAGTTCGATGTAACCCACTCGTGCACCCAACTGATCTTCAGCATCTTTTACTTTCACCAGCGTTTCTGGG
TGAGCAAAAACAGGAAGGCAAAATGCCGCAAAAAAGGGAATAAGGGCGACACGGAAATGTTGAATACTCA
TACTCTTCCTTTTTCAATATTATTGAAGCATTTATCAGGGTTATTGTCTCATGAGCGGATACATATTTGA
ATGTATTTAGAAAAATAAACAAATAGGGGTTCCGCGCACATTTCCCCGAAAAGTGCCACCTGACGTCGAC
GGATCGGGAGATCAACTTGTTTATTGCAGCTTATAATGGTTACAAATAAAGCAATAGCATCACAAATTTC
ACAAATAAAGCATTTTTTTCACTGCATTCTAGTTGTGGTTTGTCCAAACTCATCAATGTATCTTATCATG
TCTGGATCAACTGGATAACTCAAGCTAACCAAAATCATCCCAAACTTCCCACCCCATACCCTATTACCAC
TGCCAATTACCTGTGGTTTCATTTACTCTAAACCTGTGATTCCTCTGAATTATTTTCATTTTAAAGAAAT
TGTATTTGTTAAATATGTACTACAAACTTAGTAGT
Features (pLannotate 1.2.2; 27 found; start..end, strand, type, name):
    377..634     +  LTR            5' LTR (truncated): truncated 5' long terminal repeat (LTR) from HIV-1
    681..806     +  misc_feature   HIV-1 Ψ: packaging signal of human immunodeficiency virus type 1
    790..1128    +  CDS            HIV-1 gag (fragment): gag protein from human immunodeficiency virus 1; gag
   1303..1536    +  misc_feature   RRE: The Rev response element (RRE) of HIV-1 allows for Rev-dependent mRNA export from the nucleus to the cytoplasm.
   1913..2013    +  CDS            Rev (fragment): human immunodeficiency virus 1 (HIV-1) Rev protein; rev; enhances nuclear export of unspliced and incompletely spliced viral mRNAs
   2028..2143    +  misc_feature   cPPT/CTS: central polypurine tract and central termination sequence of HIV-1 (lacking the first T)
   2201..2504    +  enhancer       CMV enhancer: human cytomegalovirus immediate early enhancer
   2505..2708    +  promoter       CMV promoter: human cytomegalovirus (CMV) immediate early promoter
   2824..2848    +  protein_bind   attB1: mutant version of attB; recombination site for the Gateway® BP reaction BP Clonase™
   2871..2895    +  CDS            3xFLAG (fragment): three tandem FLAG® epitope tags
   2896..3663    +  CDS            POLB (fragment): DPOLB_HUMAN - Experimental evidence at protein level: Swiss-Prot protein existence level 1. Repair polymerase that plays a key role in base-excision repair. Has 5'-deoxyribose-5-phosphate lyase (dRP lyase) activity that removes the 5' sugar phosphate and also acts as a DNA polymerase that adds one nucleotide to the 3' end of the arising single-nucleotide gap. Conducts 'gap-filling' DNA synthesis in a stepwise distributive fashion rather than in a processive fashion as for other DNA polymerases. From Homo sapiens (Human).
   3683..3707    -  protein_bind   attB2: mutant version of attB; recombination site for the Gateway® BP reaction BP Clonase™
   3712..3730    -  misc_feature   MCS (fragment): pBluescript multiple cloning site
   3850..4312    +  misc_feature   IRES: internal ribosome entry site (IRES) of the encephalomyocarditis virus (EMCV)
   4350..5370    +  CDS            HygR (fragment): aminoglycoside phosphotransferase from E. coli; aph(4)-Ia; confers resistance to hygromycin
   5384..5972    +  misc_feature   WPRE: woodchuck hepatitis virus posttranscriptional regulatory element
   5989..6507    +  CDS            nef (fragment): NEF_HV1BR - Experimental evidence at protein level: Swiss-Prot protein existence level 1. Extracellular Nef protein targets CD4(+) T-lymphocytes for apoptosis by interacting with CXCR4 surface receptors (PubMed:14990729). From Human immunodeficiency virus type 1 group M subtype B (isolate BRU/LAI) (HIV-1).
   6555..6812    +  LTR            5' LTR (truncated): truncated 5' long terminal repeat (LTR) from HIV-1
   6964..6980    -  protein_bind   lac operator: The lac repressor binds to the lac operator to inhibit transcription in E. coli. This inhibition can be relieved by adding lactose or isopropyl-β-D-thiogalactopyranoside (IPTG). lac repressor encoded by lacI
   6988..7018    -  promoter       lac promoter: promoter for the E. coli lac operon
   7033..7054    -  protein_bind   CAP binding site: CAP binding activates transcription in the presence of cAMP. E. coli catabolite activator protein
   7067..7159    -  CDS            lacI (fragment): lac repressor; lacI; The lac repressor binds to the lac operator to inhibit transcription in E. coli. This inhibition can be relieved by adding lactose or isopropyl-β-D-thiogalactopyranoside (IPTG).
   7342..7930    -  rep_origin     ori: high-copy-number ColE1/pMB1/pBR322/pUC origin of replication
   8101..8961    -  CDS            AmpR: β-lactamase; bla; confers resistance to ampicillin, carbenicillin, and related antibiotics
   8962..9066    -  promoter       AmpR promoter: bla
   9114..9248    +  polyA_signal   SV40 poly(A) signal: SV40 polyadenylation signal
   9415..329     +  CDS            nef (fragment) (across the origin): NEF_HV1BR - Experimental evidence at protein level: Swiss-Prot protein existence level 1. Extracellular Nef protein targets CD4(+) T-lymphocytes for apoptosis by interacting with CXCR4 surface receptors (PubMed:14990729). From Human immunodeficiency virus type 1 group M subtype B (isolate BRU/LAI) (HIV-1).
