[The description below was written by a language model from this plasmid's Addgene catalogue record and pLannotate feature annotations shown in this document.]
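Description:
pLVX-Flag-Polb(TM/DM)-C-Hygro is an HIV-1-based lentiviral expression plasmid for stable expression of a mutated, truncated form of human DNA polymerase β (POLB) in mammalian cells. It is propagated in E. coli through a high-copy ColE1/pUC-type origin with ampicillin resistance (AmpR). The viral portion carries the usual transfer-vector elements: flanking HIV-1 LTR sequences (both annotated as truncated LTRs, each preceded by nef-derived sequence), the Ψ packaging signal with a gag fragment, the Rev response element for Rev-dependent nuclear export of the genomic RNA, and the cPPT/CTS, which aids nuclear import of the reverse-transcribed genome. Packaging functions are not encoded on the plasmid and must be supplied in trans.

Between the LTRs, a CMV enhancer/promoter drives a bicistronic transcript. The first cistron, flanked by Gateway attB1 and attB2 sites that indicate recombinational cloning of the insert, encodes an N-terminal Flag epitope fused to the C-terminal domain of Polβ (amino acids 91–335). It carries five substitutions: the "TM" set L301R/V303R/V306R and the "DM" pair K206A/K244A. The record does not state the functional consequence of these mutations. An EMCV IRES then allows translation of a hygromycin resistance gene from the same mRNA, linking drug selection of transduced cells to insert expression, and a WPRE downstream enhances transcript stability and expression.

Polβ is the gap-filling polymerase and dRP lyase of base excision repair, and the associated publication concerns replication-associated base excision and single-strand break repair and the response to PARG inhibitors. The construct is therefore suited to generating hygromycin-selected cell lines expressing this Flag-tagged domain mutant.
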