Addgene plasmid #216780: pLVX-Flag-Polb(TM/DM)-C-Hygro
Purpose: Flag-Polb(TM/DM), C-terminal domain (AA 91-335) & a hygromycin resistance cassette; TM/DM = L301R/V303R/V306R/K206A/K244A
Depositing lab: Robert Sobol. Depositing organization: Brown University. Publication: Replication-associated base excision repair/single-strand break repair regulates PARG inhibitor response via the PRMT1/PRMT5/ATR axis. Ibrahim M, Roos WP, Schwartz JC, Khan MM, Al-Rahahleh RQ, Beers LA, Pearson CR, Langham KT, Boyang L, Clark J, Hayat F, Fang Q, Koczor CA, Migaud ME, Sobol RW. NAR Cancer. 2025 Dec 31;7(4):zcaf057. doi: 10.1093/narcan/zcaf057. eCollection 2025 Dec. PubMed 41480640.
Backbone
  Vector backbone: Lentiviral
  Backbone size w/o insert (bp): 8627
  Vector type: Mammalian Expression, Lentiviral
  Selectable markers: Hygromycin
Growth in bacteria
  Bacterial resistance: Ampicillin, 100 μg/mL
  Growth temperature: 37°C
  Growth strain: NEB Stable
  Copy number: Unknown
Gene/Insert
  Gene/Insert name: Flag-Polb
  Species: H. sapiens (human)
  Insert size (bp): 788
  Mutation: C-terminal domain (amino acids 91-335); TM/DM = L301R/V303R/V306R/K206A/K244A
  Entrez Gene: POLB
  Tag / fusion protein: Flag (N terminal on insert)
Terms and licenses: Academic/Nonprofit Terms; Industry Terms: Not Available to Industry
How to cite: pLVX-Flag-Polb(TM/DM)-C-Hygro was a gift from Robert Sobol (Addgene plasmid # 216780 ; http://n2t.net/addgene:216780 ; RRID:Addgene_216780)
